Addgene plasmid #104175: pBHt2
Purpose: (Empty Backbone) Empty backbone for Agrobacterium tumefaciens-mediated transformation of Fusarium oxysporum
Depositing lab: Seogchan Kang. Depositing organization: Pennsylvania State University. Publication: Agrobacterium-Mediated Transformation of Fusarium oxysporum: An Efficient Tool for Insertional Mutagenesis and Gene Transfer. Mullins ED, Chen X, Romaine P, Raina R, Geiser DM, Kang S. Phytopathology. 2001 Feb;91(2):173-80. doi: 10.1094/PHYTO.2001.91.2.173. PubMed 18944391.
Backbone
  Vector backbone: pCAMBIA1300
  Backbone manufacturer: CAMBIA, Canberra, Australia
  Backbone size (bp): 8960
  Modifications to backbone: pCAMBIA1300 was digested with with XhoI and BstXIA to remove the hph gene under control of the Cauliflower mosaic virus 35S (CaMV35S). The ends were blunted and ligated to a 1.4-kb HpaI fragment of pCB1004 containing the hph gene under the Aspergillus nidulans trpC promoter. The 3′ end of the hph gene was then ligated to the CaMV35S poly (A) termination signal.
  Vector type: Fungal expression
  Promoter: none
  Selectable markers: Hygromycin
Growth in bacteria
  Bacterial resistance: Kanamycin, 50 μg/mL
  Growth temperature: 37°C
  Growth strain: DH5alpha
  Copy number: Unknown
Gene/Insert
  Cloning method: Restriction Enzyme
  Sequencing primers: 5′ unknown
Resource information
  A portion of this plasmid was derived from a plasmid made by: pCB1004: Carroll, A. M., Sweigard, J. A., and Valent, B. 1994. Improved vectors for selecting resistance to hygromycin. Fungal Genet. Newsl. 41:22.
Terms and licenses: Academic/Nonprofit Terms; Industry Terms: Not Available to Industry
How to cite: pBHt2 was a gift from Seogchan Kang (Addgene plasmid # 104175 ; http://n2t.net/addgene:104175 ; RRID:Addgene_104175)
