[The description below was written by a language model from this plasmid's Addgene catalogue record and pLannotate feature annotations shown in this document.]
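Description:
pBHt2 is an empty binary vector for Agrobacterium tumefaciens-mediated transformation of the filamentous fungus Fusarium oxysporum, built on the pCAMBIA1300 backbone. Like its parent, it is a shuttle plasmid. A ColE1/pMB1-type origin with the pBR322 bom mobilisation region supports replication in E. coli, while the pVS1 oriV with its RepA replication protein and StaA stability protein maintains the plasmid in Agrobacterium. A kanamycin resistance gene (aminoglycoside phosphotransferase) outside the T-DNA provides bacterial selection in both hosts. The catalogue lists the backbone as 8,960 bp, whereas the annotated full sequence is 8,494 nt, a difference that probably reflects the marker replacement described below.

The transferred region is bounded by the nopaline-type left and right border repeats. According to the record, the original plant selection cassette, hph driven by the CaMV 35S promoter, was excised. A fragment from pCB1004 carrying the hygromycin B phosphotransferase gene under the Aspergillus nidulans trpC promoter was inserted in its place and joined to the retained CaMV poly(A) signal. This gives a hygromycin marker expressed in fungi, located next to the left border. Between this cassette and the right border lies the pUC18/19 multiple cloning site within a lac promoter/operator–lacZα fragment, where sequences can be inserted by restriction cloning. No promoter is supplied for driving an insert in the fungus.

As supplied, the plasmid delivers a hygromycin-marked T-DNA into the fungal genome for random insertional mutagenesis. With a fragment cloned into the MCS, it can also serve as a carrier for gene transfer into Fusarium oxysporum.
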