Features (pLannotate 1.2.2; 19 found; start..end, strand, type, name):
      1..25      +  misc_feature   LB T-DNA repeat: left border repeat from nopaline C58 T-DNA
    103..277     -  polyA_signal   CaMV poly(A) signal: cauliflower mosaic virus polyadenylation signal
    308..1333    -  CDS            HygR: hygromycin B phosphotransferase confers resistance to hygromycin
   1338..1691    -  promoter       trpC promoter: promoter for Aspergillus nidulans trpC
   1712..1800    +  CDS            lacI (fragment): lac repressor; lacI; The lac repressor binds to the lac operator to inhibit transcription in E. coli. This inhibition can be relieved by adding lactose or isopropyl-β-D-thiogalactopyranoside (IPTG).
   1813..1834    +  protein_bind   CAP binding site: CAP binding activates transcription in the presence of cAMP. E. coli catabolite activator protein
   1849..1879    +  promoter       lac promoter: promoter for the E. coli lac operon
   1887..1903    +  protein_bind   lac operator: The lac repressor binds to the lac operator to inhibit transcription in E. coli. This inhibition can be relieved by adding lactose or isopropyl-β-D-thiogalactopyranoside (IPTG). lac repressor encoded by lacI
   1936..1992    +  misc_feature   MCS: pUC18/19 multiple cloning site
   1995..2149    +  CDS            lacZα (fragment): LacZα fragment of β-galactosidase; lacZ fragment
   2215..2239    +  misc_feature   RB T-DNA repeat: right border repeat from nopaline C58 T-DNA
   2579..2980    +  CDS            Y4CG_SINFN (fragment): Protein inferred from homology: Swiss-Prot protein existence level 3. From Sinorhizobium fredii (strain NBRC 101917 / NGR234).
   3540..4169    +  CDS            pVS1 StaA: stability protein from the Pseudomonas plasmid pVS1 (Heeb et al., 2000)
   4598..5671    +  CDS            pVS1 RepA: replication protein from the Pseudomonas plasmid pVS1 (Heeb et al., 2000)
   5737..5931    +  rep_origin     pVS1 oriV: origin of replication for the Pseudomonas plasmid pVS1 (Heeb et al., 2000)
   6134..6173    +  CDS            rop (fragment): Rop protein, which maintains plasmids at low copy number; rop
   6275..6415    +  misc_feature   bom: basis of mobility region from pBR322
   6601..7189    -  rep_origin     ori: high-copy-number ColE1/pMB1/pBR322/pUC origin of replication
   7276..8070    -  CDS            KanR: aminoglycoside phosphotransferase; aphA-3; confers resistance to kanamycin
>Addgene plasmid #104175 | pBHt2 | addgene full sequence | sequence record 199530 | Addgene NGS Result
TGGCAGGATATATTGTGGTGTAAACAAATTGACGCTTAGACAACTTAATAACACATTGCGGACGTTTTTA
ATGTACTGAATTAACGCCGAATTAATTCGGGGGATCTGGATTTTAGTACTGGATTTTGGTTTTAGGAATT
AGAAATTTTATTGATAGAAGTATTTTACAAATACAAATACATACTAAGGGTTTCTTATATGCTCAACACA
TGAGCGAAACCCTATAGGAACCCTAATTCCCTTATCTGGGAACTACTCACACATTATTATGGAGAAACTC
GAAACTGGTTCCCGGTCGGCATCTACTCTATTCCTTTGCCCTCGGACGAGTGCTGGGGCGTCGGTTTCCA
CTATCGGCGAGTACTTCTACACAGCCATCGGTCCAGACGGCCGCGCTTCTGCGGGCGATTTGTGTACGCC
CGACAGTCCCGGCTCCGGATCGGACGATTGCGTCGCATCGACCCTGCGCCCAAGCTGCATCATCGAAATT
GCCGTCAACCAAGCTCTGATAGAGTTGGTCAAGACCAATGCGGAGCATATACGCCCGGAGGCGCGGCGAT
CCTGCAAGCTCCGGATGCCTCCGCTCGAAGTAGCGCGTCTGCTGCTCCATACAAGCCAACCACGGCCTCC
AGAAGAGGATGTTGGCGACCTCGTATTGGGAATCCCCGAACATCGCCTCGCTCCAGTCAATGACCGCTGT
TATGCGGCCATTGTCCGTCAGGACATTGTTGGAGCCGAAATCCGCATGCACGAGGTGCCGGACTTCGGGG
CAGTCCTCGGCCCAAAGCATCAGCTCATCGAGAGCCTGCGCGACGGACGCACTGACGGTGTCGTCCATCA
CAGTTTGCCAGTGATACACATGGGGATCAGCAATCGCGCATATGAAATCACGCCATGTAGTGTATTGACC
GATTCCTTGCGGTCCGAATGGGCCGAACCCGCTCGTCTGGCTAAGATCGGCCGCAGCGATCGCATCCATG
GCCTCCGCGACCGGCTGGAGAACAGCGGGCAGTTCGGTTTCAGGCAGGTCTTGCAACGTGACACCCTGTG
CACGGCGGGAGATGCAATAGGTCAGGCTCTCGCTGAACTCCCCAATGTCAAGCACTTCCGGAATCGGGAG
CGCGGCCGATGCAAAGTGCCGATAAACATAACGATCTTTGTAGAAACCATCGGCGCAGCTATTTACCCGC
AGGACATATCCACGCCCTCCTACATCGAAGCTGAAAGCACGAGATTCTTCGCCCTCCGAGAGCTGCATCA
GGTCGGAGACGCTGTCGAACTTTTCGATCAGAAACTTCTCGACAGACGTCGCGGTGAGTTCAGGCTTTTT
CATTTGGATGCTTGGGTAGAATAGGTAAGTCAGATTGAATCTGAAATAAAGGGAGGAAGGGCGAACTTAA
GAAGGTATGACCGGGTCGTCCACTTACCTTGCTTGACAAACGCACCAAGTTATCGTGCACCAAGCAGCAG
ATGATAATAATGTCCTCGTTCCTGTCTGCTAATAAGAGTCACACTTCGAGCGCCGCCGCTACTGCTACAA
GTGGGGCTGATCTGACCAGTTGCCTAAATGAACCATCTTGTCAAACGACACAAATTTTGTGCTCACCGCC
TGGACGACTAAACCAAAATAGGCATTCATTGTTGACCTCCACTAGCTCCAGCCAAGCCCAAAAAATGCTC
CTTCAATATCAGTTTTGGCAAGCTGCTCTAGCCAATACGCAAACCGCCTCTCCCCGCGCGTTGGCCGATT
CATTAATGCAGCTGGCACGACAGGTTTCCCGACTGGAAAGCGGGCAGTGAGCGCAACGCAATTAATGTGA
GTTAGCTCACTCATTAGGCACCCCAGGCTTTACACTTTATGCTTCCGGCTCGTATGTTGTGTGGAATTGT
GAGCGGATAACAATTTCACACAGGAAACAGCTATGACATGATTACGAATTCGAGCTCGGTACCCGGGGAT
CCTCTAGAGTCGACCTGCAGGCATGCAAGCTTGGCACTGGCCGTCGTTTTACAACGTCGTGACTGGGAAA
ACCCTGGCGTTACCCAACTTAATCGCCTTGCAGCACATCCCCCTTTCGCCAGCTGGCGTAATAGCGAAGA
GGCCCGCACCGATCGCCCTTCCCAACAGTTGCGCAGCCTGAATGGCGAATGCTAGAGCAGCTTGAGCTTG
GATCAGATTGTCGTTTCCCGCCTTCAGTTTAAACTATCAGTGTTTGACAGGATATATTGGCGGGTAAACC
TAAGAGAAAAGAGCGTTTATTAGAATAATCGGATATTTAAAAGGGCGTGAAAAGGTTTATCCGTTCGTCC
ATTTGTATGTGCATGCCAACCACAGGGTTCCCCTCGGGATCAAAGTACTTTGATCCAACCCCTCCGCTGC
TATAGTGCAGTCGGCTTCTGACGTTCAGTGCAGCCGTCTTCTGAAAACGACATGTCGCACAAGTCCTAAG
TTACGCGACAGGCTGCCGCCCTGCCCTTTTCCTGGCGTTTTCTTGTCGCGTGTTTTAGTCGCATAAAGTA
GAATACTTGCGACTAGAACCGGAGACATTACGCCATGAACAAGAGCGCCGCCGCTGGCCTGCTGGGCTAT
GCCCGCGTCAGCACCGACGACCAGGACTTGACCAACCAACGGGCCGAACTGCACGCGGCCGGCTGCACCA
AGCTGTTTTCCGAGAAGATCACCGGCACCAGGCGCGACCGCCCGGAGCTGGCCAGGATGCTTGACCACCT
ACGCCCTGGCGACGTTGTGACAGTGACCAGGCTAGACCGCCTGGCCCGCAGCACCCGCGACCTACTGGAC
ATTGCCGAGCGCATCCAGGAGGCCGGCGCGGGCCTGCGTAGCCTGGCAGAGCCGTGGGCCGACACCACCA
CGCCGGCCGGCCGCATGGTGTTGACCGTGTTCGCCGGCATTGCCGAGTTCGAGCGTTCCCTAATCATCGA
CCGCACCCGGAGCGGGCGCGAGGCCGCCAAGGCCCGAGGCGTGAAGTTTGGCCCCCGCCCTACCCTCACC
CCGGCACAGATCGCGCACGCCCGCGAGCTGATCGACCAGGAAGGCCGCACCGTGAAAGAGGCGGCTGCAC
TGCTTGGCGTGCATCGCTCGACCCTGTACCGCGCACTTGAGCGCAGCGAGGAAGTGACGCCCACCGAGGC
CAGGCGGCGCGGTGCCTTCCGTGAGGACGCATTGACCGAGGCCGACGCCCTGGCGGCCGCCGAGAATGAA
CGCCAAGAGGAACAAGCATGAAACCGCACCAGGACGGCCAGGACGAACCGTTTTTCATTACCGAAGAGAT
CGAGGCGGAGATGATCGCGGCCGGGTACGTGTTCGAGCCGCCCGCGCACGTCTCAACCGTGCGGCTGCAT
GAAATCCTGGCCGGTTTGTCTGATGCCAAGCTGGCGGCCTGGCCGGCCAGCTTGGCCGCTGAAGAAACCG
AGCGCCGCCGTCTAAAAAGGTGATGTGTATTTGAGTAAAACAGCTTGCGTCATGCGGTCGCTGCGTATAT
GATGCGATGAGTAAATAAACAAATACGCAAGGGGAACGCATGAAGGTTATCGCTGTACTTAACCAGAAAG
GCGGGTCAGGCAAGACGACCATCGCAACCCATCTAGCCCGCGCCCTGCAACTCGCCGGGGCCGATGTTCT
GTTAGTCGATTCCGATCCCCAGGGCAGTGCCCGCGATTGGGCGGCCGTGCGGGAAGATCAACCGCTAACC
GTTGTCGGCATCGACCGCCCGACGATTGACCGCGACGTGAAGGCCATCGGCCGGCGCGACTTCGTAGTGA
TCGACGGAGCGCCCCAGGCGGCGGACTTGGCTGTGTCCGCGATCAAGGCAGCCGACTTCGTGCTGATTCC
GGTGCAGCCAAGCCCTTACGACATATGGGCCACCGCCGACCTGGTGGAGCTGGTTAAGCAGCGCATTGAG
GTCACGGATGGAAGGCTACAAGCGGCCTTTGTCGTGTCGCGGGCGATCAAAGGCACGCGCATCGGCGGTG
AGGTTGCCGAGGCGCTGGCCGGGTACGAGCTGCCCATTCTTGAGTCCCGTATCACGCAGCGCGTGAGCTA
CCCAGGCACTGCCGCCGCCGGCACAACCGTTCTTGAATCAGAACCCGAGGGCGACGCTGCCCGCGAGGTC
CAGGCGCTGGCCGCTGAAATTAAATCAAAACTCATTTGAGTTAATGAGGTAAAGAGAAAATGAGCAAAAG
CACAAACACGCTAAGTGCCGGCCGTCCGAGCGCACGCAGCAGCAAGGCTGCAACGTTGGCCAGCCTGGCA
GACACGCCAGCCATGAAGCGGGTCAACTTTCAGTTGCCGGCGGAGGATCACACCAAGCTGAAGATGTACG
CGGTACGCCAAGGCAAGACCATTACCGAGCTGCTATCTGAATACATCGCGCAGCTACCAGAGTAAATGAG
CAAATGAATAAATGAGTAGATGAATTTTAGCGGCTAAAGGAGGCGGCATGGAAAATCAAGAACAACCAGG
CACCGACGCCGTGGAATGCCCCATGTGTGGAGGAACGGGCGGTTGGCCAGGCGTAAGCGGCTGGGTTGCC
TGCCGGCCCTGCAATGGCACTGGAACCCCCAAGCCCGAGGAATCGGCGTGAGCGGTCGCAAACCATCCGG
CCCGGTACAAATCGGCGCGGCGCTGGGTGATGACCTGGTGGAGAAGTTGAAGGCCGCGCAGGCCGCCCAG
CGGCAACGCATCGAGGCAGAAGCACGCCCCGGTGAATCGTGGCAAGCGGCCGCTGATCGAATCCGCAAAG
AATCCCGGCAACCGCCGGCAGCCGGTGCGCCGTCGATTAGGAAGCCGCCCAAGGGCGACGAGCAACCAGA
TTTTTTCGTTCCGATGCTCTATGACGTGGGCACCCGCGATAGTCGCAGCATCATGGACGTGGCCGTTTTC
CGTCTGTCGAAGCGTGACCGACGAGCTGGCGAGGTGATCCGCTACGAGCTTCCAGACGGGCACGTAGAGG
TTTCCGCAGGGCCGGCCGGCATGGCCAGTGTGTGGGATTACGACCTGGTACTGATGGCGGTTTCCCATCT
AACCGAATCCATGAACCGATACCGGGAAGGGAAGGGAGACAAGCCCGGCCGCGTGTTCCGTCCACACGTT
GCGGACGTACTCAAGTTCTGCCGGCGAGCCGATGGCGGAAAGCAGAAAGACGACCTGGTAGAAACCTGCA
TTCGGTTAAACACCACGCACGTTGCCATGCAGCGTACGAAGAAGGCCAAGAACGGCCGCCTGGTGACGGT
ATCCGAGGGTGAAGCCTTGATTAGCCGCTACAAGATCGTAAAGAGCGAAACCGGGCGGCCGGAGTACATC
GAGATCGAGCTAGCTGATTGGATGTACCGCGAGATCACAGAAGGCAAGAACCCGGACGTGCTGACGGTTC
ACCCCGATTACTTTTTGATCGATCCCGGCATCGGCCGTTTTCTCTACCGCCTGGCACGCCGCGCCGCAGG
CAAGGCAGAAGCCAGATGGTTGTTCAAGACGATCTACGAACGCAGTGGCAGCGCCGGAGAGTTCAAGAAG
TTCTGTTTCACCGTGCGCAAGCTGATCGGGTCAAATGACCTGCCGGAGTACGATTTGAAGGAGGAGGCGG
GGCAGGCTGGCCCGATCCTAGTCATGCGCTACCGCAACCTGATCGAGGGCGAAGCATCCGCCGGTTCCTA
ATGTACGGAGCAGATGCTAGGGCAAATTGCCCTAGCAGGGGAAAAAGGTCGAAAAGGTCTCTTTCCTGTG
GATAGCACGTACATTGGGAACCCAAAGCCGTACATTGGGAACCGGAACCCGTACATTGGGAACCCAAAGC
CGTACATTGGGAACCGGTCACACATGTAAGTGACTGATATAAAAGAGAAAAAAGGCGATTTTTCCGCCTA
AAACTCTTTAAAACTTATTAAAACTCTTAAAACCCGCCTGGCCTGTGCATAACTGTCTGGCCAGCGCACA
GCCGAAGAGCTGCAAAAAGCGCCTACCCTTCGGTCGCTGCGCTCCCTACGCCCCGCCGCTTCGCGTCGGC
CTATCGCGGCCGCTGGCCGCTCAAAAATGGCTGGCCTACGGCCAGGCAATCTACCAGGGCGCGGACAAGC
CGCGCCGTCGCCACTCGACCGCCGGCGCCCACATCAAGGCACCCTGCCTCGCGCGTTTCGGTGATGACGG
TGAAAACCTCTGACACATGCAGCTCCCGGAGACGGTCACAGCTTGTCTGTAAGCGGATGCCGGGAGCAGA
CAAGCCCGTCAGGGCGCGTCAGCGGGTGTTGGCGGGTGTCGGGGCGCAGCCATGACCCAGTCACGTAGCG
ATAGCGGAGTGTATACTGGCTTAACTATGCGGCATCAGAGCAGATTGTACTGAGAGTGCACCATATGCGG
TGTGAAATACCGCACAGATGCGTAAGGAGAAAATACCGCATCAGGCGCTCTTCCGCTTCCTCGCTCACTG
ACTCGCTGCGCTCGGTCGTTCGGCTGCGGCGAGCGGTATCAGCTCACTCAAAGGCGGTAATACGGTTATC
CACAGAATCAGGGGATAACGCAGGAAAGAACATGTGAGCAAAAGGCCAGCAAAAGGCCAGGAACCGTAAA
AAGGCCGCGTTGCTGGCGTTTTTCCATAGGCTCCGCCCCCCTGACGAGCATCACAAAAATCGACGCTCAA
GTCAGAGGTGGCGAAACCCGACAGGACTATAAAGATACCAGGCGTTTCCCCCTGGAAGCTCCCTCGTGCG
CTCTCCTGTTCCGACCCTGCCGCTTACCGGATACCTGTCCGCCTTTCTCCCTTCGGGAAGCGTGGCGCTT
TCTCATAGCTCACGCTGTAGGTATCTCAGTTCGGTGTAGGTCGTTCGCTCCAAGCTGGGCTGTGTGCACG
AACCCCCCGTTCAGCCCGACCGCTGCGCCTTATCCGGTAACTATCGTCTTGAGTCCAACCCGGTAAGACA
CGACTTATCGCCACTGGCAGCAGCCACTGGTAACAGGATTAGCAGAGCGAGGTATGTAGGCGGTGCTACA
GAGTTCTTGAAGTGGTGGCCTAACTACGGCTACACTAGAAGGACAGTATTTGGTATCTGCGCTCTGCTGA
AGCCAGTTACCTTCGGAAAAAGAGTTGGTAGCTCTTGATCCGGCAAACAAACCACCGCTGGTAGCGGTGG
TTTTTTTGTTTGCAAGCAGCAGATTACGCGCAGAAAAAAAGGATCTCAAGAAGATCCTTTGATCTTTTCT
ACGGGGTCTGACGCTCAGTGGAACGAAAACTCACGTTAAGGGATTTTGGTCATGCATTCTAGGTACTAAA
ACAATTCATCCAGTAAAATATAATATTTTATTTTCTCCCAATCAGGCTTGATCCCCAGTAAGTCAAAAAA
TAGCTCGACATACTGTTCTTCCCCGATATCCTCCCTGATCGACCGGACGCAGAAGGCAATGTCATACCAC
TTGTCCGCCCTGCCGCTTCTCCCAAGATCAATAAAGCCACTTACTTTGCCATCTTTCACAAAGATGTTGC
TGTCTCCCAGGTCGCCGTGGGAAAAGACAAGTTCCTCTTCGGGCTTTTCCGTCTTTAAAAAATCATACAG
CTCGCGCGGATCTTTAAATGGAGTGTCTTCTTCCCAGTTTTCGCAATCCACATCGGCCAGATCGTTATTC
AGTAAGTAATCCAATTCGGCTAAGCGGCTGTCTAAGCTATTCGTATAGGGACAATCCGATATGTCGATGG
AGTGAAAGAGCCTGATGCACTCCGCATACAGCTCGATAATCTTTTCAGGGCTTTGTTCATCTTCATACTC
TTCCGAGCAAAGGACGCCATCGGCCTCACTCATGAGCAGATTGCTCCAGCCATCATGCCGTTCAAAGTGC
AGGACCTTTGGAACAGGCAGCTTTCCTTCCAGCCATAGCATCATGTCCTTTTCCCGTTCCACATCATAGG
TGGTCCCTTTATACCGGCTGTCCGTCATTTTTAAATATAGGTTTTCATTTTCTCCCACCAGCTTATATAC
CTTAGCAGGAGACATTCCTTCCGTATCTTTTACGCAGCGGTATTTTTCGATCAGTTTTTTCAATTCCGGT
GATATTCTCATTTTAGCCATTTATTATTTCCTTCCTCTTTTCTACAGTATTTAAAGATACCCCAAGAAGC
TAATTATAACAAGACGAACTCCAATTCACTGTTCCTTGCATTCTAAAACCTTAAATACCAGAAAACAGCT
TTTTCAAAGTTGTTTTCAAAGTTGGCGTATAACATAGTATCGACGGAGCCGATTTTGAAACCGCGGTGAT
CACAGGCAGCAACGCTCTGTCATCGTTACAATCAACATGCTACCCTCCGCGAGATCATCCGTGTTTCAAA
CCCGGCAGCTTAGTTGCCGTTCTTCCGAATAGCATCGGTAACATGAGCAAAGTCTGCCGCCTTACAACGG
CTCTCCCGCTGACGCCGTCCCGGACTGATGGGCTGCCTGTATCGAGTGGTGATTTTGTGCCGAGCTGCCG
GTCGGGGAGCTGTTGGCTGGCTGG
